Addgene plasmid #56110: FusionRed-CytERM-N-17
Purpose: Localization: Endoplasmic Reticulum, Excitation: 580, Emission: 608
Depositing lab: Michael Davidson. Depositing organization: Florida State University, Tallahassee. Publication: A monomeric red fluorescent protein with low cytotoxicity. Shemiakina II, Ermakova GV, Cranfill PJ, Baird MA, Evans RA, Souslova EA, Staroverov DB, Gorokhovatsky AY, Putintseva EV, Gorodnicheva TV, Chepurnykh TV, Strukova L, Lukyanov S, Zaraisky AG, Davidson MW, Chudakov DM, Shcherbo D. Nat Commun. 2012;3:1204. doi: 10.1038/ncomms2208. PubMed 23149748.
Backbone
  Vector backbone: FusionRed-N1
  Backbone size w/o insert (bp): 4750
  Vector type: Mammalian Expression
  Selectable markers: Neomycin (select with G418)
Growth in bacteria
  Bacterial resistance: Kanamycin, 50 μg/mL
  Growth temperature: 37°C
  Growth strain: DH5alpha
  Copy number: High Copy
Gene/Insert
  Gene/Insert name: CytERM (alt name: Cytochrome p450)
  GenBank ID: AAA31436.1
  Promoter: CMV
  Tag / fusion protein: FusionRed (C terminal on backbone)
  Cloning method: Unknown
  Sequencing primers: 5′ CMV-F; 3′ SV40pA-R
Terms and licenses: Academic/Nonprofit Terms; Industry Terms
Depositor comments: mKate2.7C = FusionRed. Excitation = 580; Emission = 608
How to cite: FusionRed-CytERM-N-17 was a gift from Michael Davidson (Addgene plasmid # 56110 ; http://n2t.net/addgene:56110 ; RRID:Addgene_56110)
