[The description below was written by a language model from this plasmid's Addgene catalogue record.]
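Description:
FusionRed-CytERM-N-17 is a mammalian expression plasmid built on the FusionRed-N1 backbone (about 4.75 kb without the insert), designed to label the endoplasmic reticulum with a red fluorescent protein. It is maintained as a high-copy plasmid in E. coli under kanamycin selection. It also carries a neomycin resistance marker, so transfected mammalian cells can be selected with G418. The record provides no feature table, so the origin of replication and other backbone elements are not itemised. The use of an SV40 polyA reverse sequencing primer suggests that an SV40 polyadenylation signal lies downstream of the expression cassette.

The payload is CytERM, an ER-targeting sequence derived from cytochrome P450, expressed from the CMV promoter for strong constitutive transcription in mammalian cells. FusionRed is supplied by the backbone and sits at the C terminus of the insert, so the cytochrome P450 portion forms the N-terminal part of the fusion and directs it to the ER. The "N-17" in the name probably refers to this N1-style orientation and a linker length, but the record does not say so. It also does not state the extent of the cytochrome P450 fragment or its source species. FusionRed, which the depositor notes is the same as mKate2.7C, is a monomeric red fluorescent protein with low cytotoxicity, with excitation at 580 nm and emission at 608 nm.

The construct is used as a fluorescent ER marker for imaging in mammalian cells. Its monomeric, low-toxicity tag helps limit the artefacts that oligomerising tags can cause on membrane-anchored fusions.
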