>Addgene plasmid #56110 | FusionRed-CytERM-N-17 | depositor partial sequence | sequence record 87017 | insert sequence
GTGAACCGTCAGATCCGCTAGCGCTACCGGACTCAGATCTGGTACCCCTTGCAGCTTCCAGTTGTCAGGA
AGAGAAGGCTCCCATGGATCCTGTGGTGGTGCTGGGGCTCTGTCTCTCCTGTTTGCTTCTCCTTTCACTC
TGGAAACAGAGCTATGGGGGAGGGAAGCTTCGAATTCTGCAGTCGACGGTACCGCGGGCCCGGGATCCAC
CGGTCGCCACCATGGTGAGCGAGCTGATTAAGGAGAACATGCCCATGAAGCTGTACATGGAGGGCACCGT
GAACAACCACCACTTCAAGTGCACATCCGAGGGCGAAGGCAAGCCCTACGAGGGCACCCAGACCATGAGA
ATCAAGGTCGTCGAGGGCGGCCCTCTCCCCTTCGCCTTCGACATCCTGGCTACCAGCTTCATGTACGGCA
GCAGAACCTTCATCAAGCACCCTCCGGGCATCCCCGACTTCTTTAAGCAGTCCTTCCCTGAGGGCTTCAC
ATGGGAGAGAGTCACCACATACGAAGACGGGGGCGTGCTGACCGCTACCCAGGACACCAGCCTCCAGGAC
GGCTGCCTCATCTACAACGTCAAGGTTAGAGGGGTGAACTTCCCAGCCAACGGCCCTGTGATGCAGAAGA
AAACACTCGGCTGGGAGGCCTCCACCGAGACGATGTACCCCGCTGACGGCGGCCTGGAAGGCGCATGTGA
CATGGCCCTGAAGCTCGTGGGCGGGGGCCACCTGATCTGCAACCTTGAGACCACATACAGATCCAAGAAA
CCCGCTACGAACCTCAAGATGCCCGGCGTCTACAACGTGGACCACAGACTGGAAAGAATCAAGGAGGCCG
ACGATGAGACCTACGTCGAGCAGCACGAGGTGGCTGTGGCCAGATACTCTACTGGTGGCGCTGGTGATGG
AGGTAAATGAGCGGCCGCGACTCTAGATCATAATCAGCCATACCACATTTGTAGAGGTTTTACTTGCTTT
AAAAAACCTCCCAC
