>Addgene plasmid #56110 | FusionRed-CytERM-N-17 | addgene partial sequence | sequence record 117665 | Mombaerts mRFPup 5'-GTGGCCGTTCACGGAGCCCTCCATG-3'
TCAGCTCGCTCACCATGGTGGCGACCGGTGGATCCCGGGCCCGCGGTACCGTCGACTGCAGAATTCGAAG
CTTCCCTCCCCCATAGCTCTGTTTCCAGAGTGAAAGGAGAAGCAAACAGGAGAGACAGAGCCCCAGCACC
ACCACAGGATCCATGGGAGCCTTCTCTTCCTGACAACTGGAAGCTGCAAGGGGTACCAGATCTGAGTCCG
GTAGCGCTAGCGGATCTGACGGTTCACTAAACCAGCTCTGCTTATATAGACCTCCCACCGTACACGCCTA
CCGCCCATTTGCGTCAATGGGGCGGAGTTGTTACGACATTTTGGAAAGTCCCGTTGATTTTGGTGCCAAA
ACAAACTCCCATTGACGTCAATGGGGTGGAGACTTGGAAATCCCCGTGAGTCAAACCGCTATCCACGCCC
ATTGATGTACTGCCAAAACCGCATCACCATGGTAATAGCGATGACTAATACGTAGATGTACTGCCAAGTA
GGAAAGTCCCATAAGGTCATGTACTGGGCATAATGCCAGGCGGGCCATTTACCGTCATTGACGTCAATAG
GGGGCGTACTTGGCATATGATACACTTGATGTACTGCCAAGTGGGCAGTTTACCGTAAATACTCCACCCA
TTGACGTCAATGGAAAGTCCCTATTGGCGTTACTATGGGAACATACGTCATTATTGACGTCAATGGGCGG
GGGTCGTTGGGCGGTCAGCCAGGCGGGCCATTTACCGTAAGTTATGTAACGCGGAACTCCATATATGGGC
TATGAACTAATGACCCCGTAATTGATTACTATTAATAACTAATGCATGGCGGTAATACGGTTATCCACAG
AATCAGGGGATAACGCAGGAAAGAACATGTGAGC
